>Addgene plasmid #169126 | Nrf1-Myc pcDNA3.1(+)-C-Myc (NAWLVH106-AAAAAA) | addgene full sequence | sequence record 332235 | Addgene NGS Result
GACATTGATTATTGACTAGTTATTAATAGTAATCAATTACGGGGTCATTAGTTCATAGCCCATATATGGA
GTTCCGCGTTACATAACTTACGGTAAATGGCCCGCCTGGCTGACCGCCCAACGACCCCCGCCCATTGACG
TCAATAATGACGTATGTTCCCATAGTAACGCCAATAGGGACTTTCCATTGACGTCAATGGGTGGAGTATT
TACGGTAAACTGCCCACTTGGCAGTACATCAAGTGTATCATATGCCAAGTACGCCCCCTATTGACGTCAA
TGACGGTAAATGGCCCGCCTGGCATTATGCCCAGTACATGACCTTATGGGACTTTCCTACTTGGCAGTAC
ATCTACGTATTAGTCATCGCTATTACCATGGTGATGCGGTTTTGGCAGTACATCAATGGGCGTGGATAGC
GGTTTGACTCACGGGGATTTCCAAGTCTCCACCCCATTGACGTCAATGGGAGTTTGTTTTGGCACCAAAA
TCAACGGGACTTTCCAAAATGTCGTAACAACTCCGCCCCATTGACGCAAATGGGCGGTAGGCGTGTACGG
TGGGAGGTCTATATAAGCAGAGCTCTCTGGCTAACTAGAGAACCCACTGCTTACTGGCTTATCGAAATTA
ATACGACTCACTATAGGGAGACCCAAGCTGGCTAGCGTTTAAACTTAAGCTTGGTACCGAGCTCGGATCC
GAATTCTGCAGATATCCAGCACAGTGGCGGCCGCTCGAGATGCTTTCTCTGAAGAAATACTTAACGGAAG
GACTTCTCCAGTTCACCATTCTGCTGAGTTTGATTGGGGTACGGGTGGACGTGGATACTTACCTGACCTC
ACAGCTTCCCCCACTCCGGGAGATCATCCTGGGGCCCAGTTCTGCCTATACTCAGACCCAGTTCCACAAC
CTGAGGAATACCTTGGATGGCTATGGTATCCACCCCAAGAGCATAGACCTGGACAATTACTTCACTGCCC
GGCGGCTCCTCAGTCAGGTGAGGGCCCTGGACAGGTTCCAGGTGCCAACCACTGAGGTAGCTGCCGCGGC
GGCTGCCCGAGACCCAGAGGGGTCTGTCTCTGGCAGTCAGCCCAACTCAGGCCTCGCCCTCGAGAGTTCC
AGTGGCCTCCAAGATGTGACAGGCCCAGACAACGGGGTGCGAGAAAGCGAAACGGAGCAGGGATTCGGTG
AAGATTTGGAGGATTTGGGGGCTGTAGCCCCCCCAGTCAGTGGAGACTTAACCAAAGAGGACATAGATCT
GATTGACATCCTTTGGCGACAGGATATTGATCTGGGGGCTGGGCGTGAGGTTTTTGACTATAGTCACCGC
CAGAAGGAGCAGGATGTGGAGAAGGAGCTGCGAGATGGAGGCGAGCAGGACACCTGGGCAGGCGAGGGCG
CGGAAGCTCTGGCACGGAACCTGCTAGTGGATGGAGAGACTGGGGAGAGCTTCCCTGCACAGGTGCCTAG
TGGGGAGGACCAGACGGCCCTGTCCCTGGAAGAGTGCCTTAGGCTGCTGGAAGCCACCTGCCCCTTTGGG
GAGAATGCTGAGTTTCCAGCAGACATTTCCAGCATAACAGAAGCAGTGCCTAGTGAGAGTGAGCCCCCTG
CTCTTCAAAACAACCTCTTGTCTCCTCTTCTGACCGGGACAGAGTCACCATTTGATTTGGAACAGCAGTG
GCAAGATCTCATGTCCATCATGGAAATGCAGGCCATGGAAGTGAACACATCAGCAAGTGAAATCCTGTAC
AGTGCCCCTCCTGGAGACCCACTGAGCACCAACTACAGCCTTGCCCCCAACACTCCCATCAATCAGAATG
TCAGCCTGCATCAGGCGTCCCTGGGGGGCTGCAGCCAGGACTTCTTACTCTTCAGCCCCGAGGTGGAAAG
CCTGCCTGTGGCCAGTAGCTCCACGCTGCTCCCGTTGGCCCCCAGCAATTCTACCAGCCTCAACTCCACC
TTCGGCTCCACCAACCTGACAGGGCTCTTCTTTCCACCCCAGCTCAATGGCACAGCCAATGACACAGCAG
GCCCAGAGCTGCCTGACCCTTTGGGGGGTCTGTTAGATGAAGCTATGTTGGATGAGATCAGCCTTATGGA
CCTGGCCATTGAAGAAGGCTTTAACCCTGTGCAGGCCTCCCAGCTGGAGGAGGAATTTGACTCTGACTCA
GGCCTTTCCTTAGACTCGAGCCATAGCCCTTCTTCCCTAAGCAGCTCTGAAGGCAGTTCTTCCTCTTCTT
CCTCCTCCTCTTCCTCTTCTTCCTCTGCTTCTTCCTCTGCCTCTTCCTCCTTTTCTGAGGAAGGTGCGGT
TGGCTACAGCTCTGACTCTGAGACCCTGGATCTGGAAGAGGCCGAGGGTGCTGTGGGCTACCAGCCTGAG
TATTCCAAGTTCTGCCGCATGAGCTACCAGGATCCAGCTCAGCTCTCATGCCTGCCCTACCTGGAGCACG
TGGGCCACAACCACACATACAACATGGCACCCAGTGCCCTGGACTCAGCCGACCTGCCACCACCCAGTGC
CCTCAAGAAAGGCAGCAAGGAGAAGCAGGCTGACTTCCTGGACAAGCAGATGAGCCGGGATGAGCACCGA
GCCCGAGCCATGAAGATCCCTTTCACCAATGACAAAATCATCAACCTGCCTGTGGAGGAGTTCAATGAAC
TGCTGTCCAAATACCAGTTGAGTGAAGCCCAGCTGAGCCTCATCCGAGACATCCGGCGCCGGGGCAAGAA
CAAGATGGCGGCGCAGAACTGCCGCAAGCGCAAGCTGGACACCATCCTGAATCTGGAGCGTGATGTGGAG
GACCTGCAGCGTGACAAAGCCCGGCTGCTGCGGGAGAAAGTGGAGTTCCTGCGCTCCCTGCGACAGATGA
AGCAGAAGGTCCAGAGCCTGTACCAGGAGGTGTTTGGGCGGCTGCGAGATGAGAACGGACGACCCTACTC
GCCCAGTCAGTATGCGCTCCAGTACGCCGGGGACGGCAGTGTCCTCCTCATCCCCCGCACGATGGCCGAC
CAGCAGGCCCGGCGGCAGGAGAGGAAGCCAAAGGACCGGAGAAAGGGGCCCGAGCAGAAACTCATCTCTG
AAGAGGATCTGTGATAAACCCGCTGATCAGCCTCGACTGTGCCTTCTAGTTGCCAGCCATCTGTTGTTTG
CCCCTCCCCCGTGCCTTCCTTGACCCTGGAAGGTGCCACTCCCACTGTCCTTTCCTAATAAAATGAGGAA
ATTGCATCGCATTGTCTGAGTAGGTGTCATTCTATTCTGGGGGGTGGGGTGGGGCAGGACAGCAAGGGGG
AGGATTGGGAAGACAATAGCAGGCATGCTGGGGATGCGGTGGGCTCTATGGCTTCTGAGGCGGAAAGAAC
CAGCTGGGGCTCTAGGGGGTATCCCC
[124 nt withheld, positions 3387-3510]
C
[91 nt withheld, positions 3512-3602]
A
[49 nt withheld, positions 3604-3652]
CCTTTGACGTTGGAGTCCACGTTCTTT
[37 nt withheld, positions 3680-3716]
ACCCTATCTCGGTCTATTCTTTTGATTTATAAGGGATTTTGCCGATTTCGGCCTATTGGTTAAAAAATGA
GCTGATTTAACAAAAATTTAACGCGAATTAATTCTGTGGAATGTGTGTCAGTTAGGGTGTGGAAAGTCCC
CAGGCTCCCCAGCAGGCAGAAGTATGCAAAGCATGCATCTCAATTAGTCAGCAACCAGGTGTGGAAAGTC
CCCAGGCTCCCCAGCAGGCAGAAGTATGCAAAGCATGCATCTCAATTAGTCAGCAACCATAGTCCCGCCC
CTAACTCCGCCCATCCCGCCCCTAACTCCGCCCAGTTCCGCCCATTCTCCGCCCCATGGCTGACTAATTT
TTTTTATTTATGCAGAGGCCGAGGCCGCCTCTGCCTCTGAGCTATTCCAGAAGTAGTGAGGAGGCTTTTT
TGGAGGCCTAGGCTTTTGCAAAAAGCTCCCGGGAGCTTGTATATCCATTTTCGGATCTGATCAAGAGACA
GGATGAGGATCGTTTCGCATGATTGAACAAGATGGATTGCACGCAGGTTCTCCGGCCGCTTGGGTGGAGA
GGCTATTCGGCTATGACTGGGCACAACAGACAATCGGCTGCTCTGATGCCGCCGTGTTCCGGCTGTCAGC
GCAGGGGCGCCCGGTTCTTTTTGTCAAGACCGACCTGTCCGGTGCCCTGAATGAACTGCAGGACGAGGCA
GCGCGGCTATCGTGGCTGGCCACGACGGGCGTTCCTTGCGCAGCTGTGCTCGACGTTGTCACTGAAGCGG
GAAGGGACTGGCTGCTATTGGGCGAAGTGCCGGGGCAGGATCTCCTGTCATCTCACCTTGCTCCTGCCGA
GAAAGTATCCATCATGGCTGATGCAATGCGGCGGCTGCATACGCTTGATCCGGCTACCTGCCCATTCGAC
CACCAAGCGAAACATCGCATCGAGCGAGCACGTACTCGGATGGAAGCCGGTCTTGTCGATCAGGATGATC
TGGACGAAGAGCATCAGGGGCTCGCGCCAGCCGAACTGTTCGCCAGGCTCAAGGCGCGCATGCCCGACGG
CGAGGATCTCGTCGTGACCCATGGCGATGCCTGCTTGCCGAATATCATGGTGGAAAATGGCCGCTTTTCT
GGATTCATCGACTGTGGCCGGCTGGGTGTGGCGGACCGCTATCAGGACATAGCGTTGGCTACCCGTGATA
TTGCTGAAGAGCTTGGCGGCGAATGGGCTGACCGCTTCCTCGTGCTTTACGGTATCGCCGCTCCCGATTC
GCAGCGCATCGCCTTCTATCGCCTTCTTGACGAGTTCTTCTGAGCGGGACTCTGGGGTTCGAAATGACCG
ACCAAGCGACGCCCAACCTGCCATCACGAGATTTCGATTCCACCGCCGCCTTCTATGAAAGGTTGGGCTT
CGGAATCGTTTTCCGGGACGCCGGCTGGATGATCCTCCAGCGCGGGGATCTCATGCTGGAGTTCTTCGCC
CACCCCAACTTGTTTATTGCAGCTTATAATGGTTACAAATAAAGCAATAGCATCACAAATTTCACAAATA
AAGCATTTTTTTCACTGCATTCTAGTTGTGGTTTGTCCAAACTCATCAATGTATCTTATCATGTCTGTAT
ACCGTCGACCTCTAGCTAGAGCTTGGCGTAATCATGGTCATAGCTGTTTCCTGTGTGAAATTGTTATCCG
CTCACAATTCCACACAACATACGAGCCGGAAGCATAAAGTGTAAAGCCTGGGGTGCCTAATGAGTGAGCT
AACTCACATTAATTGCGTTGCGCTCACTGCCCGCTTTCCAGTCGGGAAACCTGTCGTGCCAGCTGCATTA
ATGAATCGGCCAACGCGCGGGGAGAGGCGGTTTGCGTATTGGGCGCTCTTCCGCTTCCTCGCTCACTGAC
TCGCTGCGCTCGGTCGTTCGGCTGCGGCGAGCGGTATCAGCTCACTCAAAGGCGGTAATACGGTTATCCA
CAGAATCAGGGGATAACGCAGGAAAGAACATGTGAGCAAAAGGCCAGCAAAAGGCCAGGAACCGTAAAAA
GGCCGCGTTGCTGGCGTTTTTCCATAGGCTCCGCCCCCCTGACGAGCATCACAAAAATCGACGCTCAAGT
CAGAGGTGGCGAAACCCGACAGGACTATAAAGATACCAGGCGTTTCCCCCTGGAAGCTCCCTCGTGCGCT
CTCCTGTTCCGACCCTGCCGCTTACCGGATACCTGTCCGCCTTTCTCCCTTCGGGAAGCGTGGCGCTTTC
TCATAGCTCACGCTGTAGGTATCTCAGTTCGGTGTAGGTCGTTCGCTCCAAGCTGGGCTGTGTGCACGAA
CCCCCCGTTCAGCCCGACCGCTGCGCCTTATCCGGTAACTATCGTCTTGAGTCCAACCCGGTAAGACACG
ACTTATCGCCACTGGCAGCAGCCACTGGTAACAGGATTAGCAGAGCGAGGTATGTAGGCGGTGCTACAGA
GTTCTTGAAGTGGTGGCCTAACTACGGCTACACTAGAAGAACAGTATTTGGTATCTGCGCTCTGCTGAAG
CCAGTTACCTTCGGAAAAAGAGTTGGTAGCTCTTGATCCGGCAAACAAACCACCGCTGGTAGCGGTGGTT
TTTTTGTTTGCAAGCAGCAGATTACGCGCAGAAAAAAAGGATCTCAAGAAGATCCTTTGATCTTTTCTAC
GGGGTCTGACGCTCAGTGGAACGAAAACTCACGTTAAGGGATTTTGGTCATGAGATTATCAAAAAGGATC
TTCACCTAGATCCTTTTAAATTAAAAATGAAGTTTTAAATCAATCTAAAGTATATATGAGTAAACTTGGT
CTGACAGTTACCAATGCTTAATCAGTGAGGCACCTATCTCAGCGATCTGTCTATTTCGTTCATCCATAGT
TGCCTGACTCCCCGTCGTGTAGATAACTACGATACGGGAGGGCTTACCATCTGGCCCCAGTGCTGCAATG
ATACCGCGAGACCCACGCTCACCGGCTCCAGATTTATCAGCAATAAACCAGCCAGCCGGAAGGGCCGAGC
GCAGAAGTGGTCCTGCAACTTTATCCGCCTCCATCCAGTCTATTAATTGTTGCCGGGAAGCTAGAGTAAG
TAGTTCGCCAGTTAATAGTTTGCGCAACGTTGTTGCCATTGCTACAGGCATCGTGGTGTCACGCTCGTCG
TTTGGTATGGCTTCATTCAGCTCCGGTTCCCAACGATCAAGGCGAGTTACATGATCCCCCATGTTGTGCA
AAAAAGCGGTTAGCTCCTTCGGTCCTCCGATCGTTGTCAGAAGTAAGTTGGCCGCAGTGTTATCACTCAT
GGTTATGGCAGCACTGCATAATTCTCTTACTGTCATGCCATCCGTAAGATGCTTTTCTGTGACTGGTGAG
TACTCAACCAAGTCATTCTGAGAATAGTGTATGCGGCGACCGAGTTGCTCTTGCCCGGCGTCAATACGGG
ATAATACCGCGCCACATAGCAGAACTTTAAAAGTGCTCATCATTGGAAAACGTTCTTCGGGGCGAAAACT
CTCAAGGATCTTACCGCTGTTGAGATCCAGTTCGATGTAACCCACTCGTGCACCCAACTGATCTTCAGCA
TCTTTTACTTTCACCAGCGTTTCTGGGTGAGCAAAAACAGGAAGGCAAAATGCCGCAAAAAAGGGAATAA
GGGCGACACGGAAATGTTGAATACTCATACTCTTCCTTTTTCAATATTATTGAAGCATTTATCAGGGTTA
TTGTCTCATGAGCGGATACATATTTGAATGTATTTAGAAAAATAAACAAATAGGGGTTCCGCGCACATTT
CCCCGAAAAGTGCCACCTGACGTCGACGGATCGGGAGATCTCCCGATCCCCTATGGTGCACTCTCAGTAC
AATCTGCTCTGATGCCGCATAGTTAAGCCAGTATCTGCTCCCTGCTTGTGTGTTGGAGGTCGCTGAGTAG
TGCGCGAGCAAAATTTAAGCTACAACAAGGCAAGGCTTGACCGACAATTGCATGAAGAATCTGCTTAGGG
TTAGGCGTTTTGCGCTGCTTCGCGATGTACGGGCCAGATATACGCGTT
Features (pLannotate 1.2.2; 21 found; start..end, strand, type, name):
      1..380     +  enhancer       CMV enhancer: human cytomegalovirus immediate early enhancer
    381..584     +  promoter       CMV promoter: human cytomegalovirus (CMV) immediate early promoter
    580..613     +  LTR            5' LTR (truncated) (fragment): truncated 5' long terminal repeat (LTR) from HIV-1
    629..647     +  promoter       T7 promoter: promoter for bacteriophage T7 RNA polymerase
    740..3055    +  CDS            NFE2L1: NF2L1_HUMAN - Also known as HBZ17, NRF1 From Homo sapiens (Human).
   3062..3091    +  CDS            3xMyc (fragment): 3 tandem Myc epitope tags
   3117..3341    +  polyA_signal   bGH poly(A) signal: bovine growth hormone polyadenylation signal
   3345..3366    +  promoter       SV40 promoter (fragment): SV40 enhancer and early promoter
   3387..3815    +  rep_origin     f1 ori (sequence partly withheld): f1 bacteriophage origin of replication; arrow indicates direction of (+) strand synthesis
   3829..4158    +  promoter       SV40 promoter: SV40 enhancer and early promoter
   4225..5016    +  CDS            neo: KKA2_KLEPN - Also known as kan, nptII. Experimental evidence at protein level: Swiss-Prot protein existence level 1. Resistance to kanamycin, neomycin, paromomycin, ribostamycin, butirosin and gentamicin B. From Klebsiella pneumoniae.
   5040..5198    +  CDS            ble (fragment): BLE_KLEPN - Experimental evidence at protein level: Swiss-Prot protein existence level 1. Binding protein with a strong affinity to the bleomycin family of antibiotics. Binds to CL990; an antimitotic-antibiotic compound. From Klebsiella pneumoniae.
   5193..5314    +  polyA_signal   SV40 poly(A) signal: SV40 polyadenylation signal
   5387..5403    -  protein_bind   lac operator: The lac repressor binds to the lac operator to inhibit transcription in E. coli. This inhibition can be relieved by adding lactose or isopropyl-β-D-thiogalactopyranoside (IPTG). lac repressor encoded by lacI
   5411..5441    -  promoter       lac promoter: promoter for the E. coli lac operon
   5456..5477    -  protein_bind   CAP binding site: CAP binding activates transcription in the presence of cAMP. E. coli catabolite activator protein
   5490..5582    -  CDS            lacI (fragment): lac repressor; lacI; The lac repressor binds to the lac operator to inhibit transcription in E. coli. This inhibition can be relieved by adding lactose or isopropyl-β-D-thiogalactopyranoside (IPTG).
   5765..6353    -  rep_origin     ori: high-copy-number ColE1/pMB1/pBR322/pUC origin of replication
   6524..7384    -  CDS            AmpR: β-lactamase; bla; confers resistance to ampicillin, carbenicillin, and related antibiotics
   7385..7489    -  promoter       AmpR promoter: bla
   7548..7600    -  misc_feature   bom (fragment): basis of mobility region from pBR322
