[The description below was written by a language model from this plasmid's Addgene catalogue record and pLannotate feature annotations shown in this document.]
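Description:
Nrf1-Myc pcDNA3.1(+)-C-Myc (NAWLVH106-AAAAAA) is a 7,754-nt mammalian expression plasmid built on the pcDNA3.1 backbone that expresses a mutant form of the human transcription factor NRF1 (gene NFE2L1, also called TCF11 or LCR-F1). It is propagated in E. coli as a high-copy plasmid through a ColE1/pUC-type origin and is selected with ampicillin via the β-lactamase gene. An f1 origin is also present. For selection in mammalian cells, an SV40 enhancer/early promoter drives a neomycin phosphotransferase gene terminated by the SV40 polyadenylation signal, the standard arrangement for G418 selection of stable transfectants. Several short annotated fragments (HIV-1 LTR, ble, lacI, bom) and the lac promoter/operator region appear to be backbone remnants or annotation matches rather than functional parts of the design.

The expression cassette uses the human cytomegalovirus immediate early enhancer and promoter, followed by a T7 promoter that can serve for in vitro transcription. Downstream lies the NFE2L1 open reading frame, followed closely by a C-terminal Myc epitope. The annotation tool labels this as a fragment of a 3xMyc tag, but its length corresponds to a single Myc copy, in keeping with the vector name. The bovine growth hormone polyadenylation signal terminates the transcript. According to the record, the hexapeptide NAWLVH at around position 106 is replaced by six alanines.

The stated purpose is simply protein expression, and the record does not say what the substitution is meant to do. The associated publication concerns cleavage of NRF1 by the ubiquitin-directed endoprotease DDI2, so a plausible use is comparing processing of this Myc-detectable mutant with wild-type NRF1 in transfected cells.
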