Addgene plasmid #169126: Nrf1-Myc pcDNA3.1(+)-C-Myc (NAWLVH106-AAAAAA)
Purpose: expression of protein
Depositing lab: Barbara Dirac-Svejstrup. Publication: DDI2 Is a Ubiquitin-Directed Endoprotease Responsible for Cleavage of Transcription Factor NRF1. Dirac-Svejstrup AB, Walker J, Faull P, Encheva V, Akimov V, Puglia M, Perkins D, Kumper S, Hunjan SS, Blagoev B, Snijders AP, Powell DJ, Svejstrup JQ. Mol Cell. 2020 Jul 16;79(2):332-341.e7. doi: 10.1016/j.molcel.2020.05.035. Epub 2020 Jun 9. PubMed 32521225.
Backbone
  Vector backbone: pcDNA3.1
  Vector type: Mammalian Expression
Growth in bacteria
  Bacterial resistance: Ampicillin, 100 μg/mL
  Growth temperature: 37°C
  Growth strain: DH5alpha
  Copy number: High Copy
Gene/Insert
  Gene/Insert name: hNrf1 (alt names: NF2L1_HUMAN; Q14494)
  Species: H. sapiens (human)
  Mutation: NAWLVH106-AAAAAA
  Entrez Gene: NFE2L1 (a.k.a. LCR-F1, NRF-1, NRF1, TCF11)
  Cloning method: Unknown
  Sequencing primers: 5′ Unknown
Terms and licenses: Academic/Nonprofit Terms; Industry Terms: Not Available to Industry
How to cite: Nrf1-Myc pcDNA3.1(+)-C-Myc (NAWLVH106-AAAAAA) was a gift from Barbara Dirac-Svejstrup (Addgene plasmid # 169126 ; http://n2t.net/addgene:169126 ; RRID:Addgene_169126)
